>Addgene plasmid #241328 | EF1a-FRT-MCS-WPRE-SV40 - GCH15.1 | addgene full sequence | sequence record 481118 | Addgene NGS Result
TTGAGATCCTTTTTTTCTGCGCGTAATCTGCTGCTTGCAAACAAAAAAACCACCGCTACCAGCGGTGGTT
TGTTTGCCGGATCAAGAGCTACCAACTCTTTTTCCGAAGGTAACTGGCTTCAGCAGAGCGCAGATACCAA
ATACTGTTCTTCTAGTGTAGCCGTAGTTAGGCCACCACTTCAAGAACTCTGTAGCACCGCCTACATACCT
CGCTCTGCTAATCCTGTTACCAGTGGCTGCTGCCAGTGGCGATAAGTCGTGTCTTACCGGGTTGGACTCA
AGACGATAGTTACCGGATAAGGCGCAGCGGTCGGGCTGAACGGGGGGTTCGTGCACACAGCCCAGCTTGG
AGCGAACGACCTACACCGAACTGAGATACCTACAGCGTGAGCTATGAGAAAGCGCCACGCTTCCCGAAGG
GAGAAAGGCGGACAGGTATCCGGTAAGCGGCAGGGTCGGAACAGGAGAGCGCACGAGGGAGCTTCCAGGG
GGAAACGCCTGGTATCTTTATAGTCCTGTCGGGTTTCGCCACCTCTGACTTGAGCGTCGATTTTTGTGAT
GCTCGTCAGGGGGGCGGAGCCTATGGAAAAACGCCAGCAACGCGGCCTTTTTACGGTTCCTGGCCTTTTG
CTGGCCTTTTGCTCACATGTTCTTTCCTGCGTTATCCCCTGATTCTGTGGATAACCGTATTACCGCCTTT
GAGTGAGCTGATACCGCTCGCCGCAGCCGAACGACCGAGCGCAGCGAGTCAGTGAGCGAGGAAGCGGAAG
AGCGCCCAATACGCAAACCGCCTCTCCCCGCGCGTTGGCCGATTCATTAATGCAGCTGGCACGACAGGTT
TCCCGACTGGAAAGCGGGCAGTGAGCGCAACGCAATTAATGTGAGTTAGCTCACTCATTAGGCACCCCAG
GCTTTACACTTTATGCTTCCGGCTCGTATGTTGTGTGGAATTGTGAGCGGATAACAATTTCACACAGGAA
ACAGCTATGACCATGATTACGAATTGCCTGCAGGCAGCTGCGCGCTCGCTCGCTCACTGAGGCCGCCCGG
GCAAAGCCCGGGCGTCGGGCGACCTTTGGTCGCCCGGCCTCAGTGAGCGAGCGAGCGCGCAGAGAGGGAG
TGGCCAACTCCATCACTAGGGGTTCCTATCGATGGCGCGCCTACCACATTTGTAGAGGTTTTACTTGCTT
TAAAAAACCTCCCACATCTCCCCCTGAACCTGAAACATAAAATGAATGCAATTGTTGTTGTTAACTTGTT
TATTGCAGCTTATAATGGTTACAAATAAAGCAATAGCATCACAAATTTCACAAATAAAGCATTTTTTTCA
CTGCATTCTAGTTGTGGTTTGTCCAAACTCATCAATGTATCTTATCATGTCTGTGTACAGCGGGGAGGCG
GCCCAAAGGGAGATCCGACTCGTCTGAGGGCGAAGGCGAAGACGCGGAAGAGGCCGCAGAGCCGGCAGCA
GGCCGCGGGAAGGAAGGTCCGCTGGATTGAGGGCCGAAGGGACGTAGCAGAAGGACGTCCCGCGCAGAAT
CCAGGTGGCAACACAGGCGAGCAGCCAAGGAAAGGACGATGATTTCCCCGACAACACCACGGAATTGTCA
GTGCCCAACAGCCGAGCCCCTGTCCAGCAGCGGGCAAGGCAGGCGGCGATGAGTTCCGCCGTGGCAATAG
GGAGGGGGAAAGCGAAAGTCCCGGAAAGGAGCTGACAGGTGGTGGCAATGCCCCAACCAGTGGGGGTTGC
GTCAGCAAACACAGTGCACACCACGCCACGTTGCCTGACAACGGGCCACAACTCCTCATAAAGAGACAGC
AACCAGGATTTATACAAGGAGGAGAAAATGAAAGCCATACGGGAAGCAATAGCATGATACAAAGGCATTA
AAGCAGCGTATCCACATAGCGTAAAAGGAGCAACATAGTTAAGAATACCAGTCAATCTTTCACAAATTTT
GTAATCCAGAGGTTGATTGCTAGCGAAGTTCCTATTCCGAAGTTCCTATTCTTCAAATAGTATAGGAACT
TCTTGGATCAAAATAGGAGCGATCGCAATGGAAGTTCCTATTCCGAAGTTCCTATTCTCTAGAAAGTATA
GGAACTTCGGTACCGGGCCCCCCCTCGAGGTCGACGGTATCGATAAGCTTGATATCGAATTCCTGCAGCC
CGGGGGATCCACTAGTTCTAGAGCGGCCGCCACCGCGGTGGAGCTCGAAGTTCCTATACTATTTGAAGAA
TAGGAACTTCGGAATAGGAACTTCAGAGCGCTTTGGCCGCTCCGGCCAAAGGGAAGTTCCTATACTTTCT
AGAGAATAGGAACTTCGGAATAGGAACTTCACCGGTTCACGACACCTGAAATGGAAGAAAAAAACTTTGA
ACCACTGTCTGAGGCTTGAGAATGAACCAAGATCCAAACTCAAAAAGGGCAAATTCCAAGGAGAATTACA
TCAAGTGCCAAGCTGGCCTAACTTCAGTCTCCACCCACTCAGTGTGGGGAAACTCCATCGCATAAAACCC
CTCCCCCCAACCTAAAGACGACGTACTCCAAAAGCTCGAGAACTAATCGAGGTGCCTGGACGGCGCCCGG
TACTCCGTGGAGTCACATGAAGCGACGGCTGAGGACGGAAAGGCCCTTTTCCTTTGTGTGGGTGACTCAC
CCGCCCGCTCTCCCGAGCGCCGCGTCCTCCATTTTGAGCTCCCTGCAGCAGGGCCGGGAAGCGGCCATCT
TTCCGCTCACGCAACTGGTGCCGACCGGGCCAGCCTTGCCGCCCAGGGCGGGGCGATACACGGCGGCGCG
AGGCCAGGCACCAGAGCAGGCCGGCCAGCTTGAGACTACCCCCGTCCGATTCTCGGTGGCCGCGCTCGCA
GGCCCCGCCTCGCCGAACATGTGCGCTGGGACGCACGGGCCCCGTCGCCGCCCGCGGCCCCAAAAACCGA
AATACCAGTGTGCAGATCTTGGCCCGCATTTACAAGACTATCTTGCCAGAAAAAAAGCGTCGCAGCAGGT
CATCAAAAATTTTAAATGGCTAGAGACTTATCGAAAGCAGCGAGACAGGCGCGAAGGTGCCACCAGATTC
GCACGCGGCGGCCCCAGCGCCCAGGCCAGGCCTCAACTCAAGCACGAGGCGAAGGGGCTCCTTAAGCGCA
AGGCCTCGAACTCTCCCACCCACTTCCAACCCGAAGCTCGGGATCAAGAATCACGTACTGCAGCCAGGTG
GAAGTAATTCAAGGCACGCAAGGGCCATAACCCGTAAAGAGGCCAGGCCCGCGGGAACCACACACGGCAC
TTACCTGTGTTCTGGCGGCAAACCCGTTGCGAAAAAGAACGTTCACGGCGACTACTGCACTTATATACGG
TTCTCCCCCACCCTCGGGAAAAAGGCGGAGCCAGTACACGACATCACTTTCCCAGTTTACCCCGCGCCAC
CTTCTCTAGGCACCGGTTCAATTGCCGACCCCTCCCCCCAACTTCTCGGGGACTGTGGGCGATGTGCGCT
CTGCCCACTGACGGGCACCGGAGCCAGATCTAGGAACCCCTAGTGATGGAGTTGGCCACTCCCTCTCTGC
GCGCTCGCTCGCTCACTGAGGCCGGGCGACCAAAGGTCGCCCGACGCCCGGGCTTTGCCCGGGCGGCCTC
AGTGAGCGAGCGAGCGCGCAGCTGCCTGCAGGCAGCTTGGCACTGGCCGTCGTTTTACAACGTCGTGACT
GGGAAAACCCTGGCGTTACCCAACTTAATCGCCTTGCAGCACATCCCCCTTTCGCCAGCTGGCGTAATAG
CGAAGAGGCCCGCACCGATCGCCCTTCCCAACAGTTGCGCAGCCTGAATGGCGAATGGCGCCTGATGCGG
TATTTTCTCCTTACGCATCTGTGCGGTATTTCACACCGCATA
[142 nt withheld, positions 3893-4034]
C
[141 nt withheld, positions 4036-4176]
CCTTTGACGTTGGAGTCCACGTTCTTT
[37 nt withheld, positions 4204-4240]
ACCCTATCTCGGGCTATTCTTTTGATTTATAAGGGATTTTGCCGATTTCGGCCTATTGGTTAAAAAATGA
GCTGATTTAACAAAAATTTAACGCGAATTTTAACAAAATATTAACGTTTACAATTTTATGGTGCACTCTC
AGTACAATCTGCTCTGATGCCGCATAGTTAAGCCAGCCCCGACCCCCGCCAACACCCGCTGACGCGCCCT
GACGGGCTTGTCTGCTCCCGGCATCCGCTTACAGACAAGCTGTGACCGTCTCCGGGAGCTGCATGTGTCA
GAGGTTTTCACCGTCATCACCGAAACGCGCGAGACGAAAGGGCCTCGTGATACGCCTATTTTTATAGGTT
AATGTCATGATAATAATGGTTTCTTAGACGTCAGGTGGCACTTTTCGGGGAAATGTGCGCGGAACCCCTA
TTTGTTTATTTTTCTAAATACATTCAAATATGTATCCGCTCATGAGACAATAACCCTGATAAATGCTTCA
ATAATATTGAAAAAGGAAGAGTATGAGTATTCAACATTTCCGTGTCGCCCTTATTCCCTTTTTTGCGGCA
TTTTGCCTTCCTGTTTTTGCTCACCCAGAAACGCTGGTGAAAGTAAAAGATGCTGAAGATCAGTTGGGTG
CACGAGTGGGTTACATCGAACTGGATCTCAACAGCGGTAAGATCCTTGAGAGTTTTCGCCCCGAAGAACG
TTTTCCAATGATGAGCACTTTTAAAGTTCTGCTATGTGGCGCGGTATTATCCCGTATTGACGCCGGGCAA
GAGCAACTCGGTCGCCGCATACACTATTCTCAGAATGACTTGGTTGAGTACTCACCAGTCACAGAAAAGC
ATCTTACGGATGGCATGACAGTAAGAGAATTATGCAGTGCTGCCATAACCATGAGTGATAACACTGCGGC
CAACTTACTTCTGACAACGATCGGAGGACCGAAGGAGCTAACCGCTTTTTTGCACAACATGGGGGATCAT
GTAACTCGCCTTGATCGTTGGGAACCGGAGCTGAATGAAGCCATACCAAACGACGAGCGTGACACCACGA
TGCCTGTAGCAATGGCAACAACGTTGCGCAAACTATTAACTGGCGAACTACTTACTCTAGCTTCCCGGCA
ACAATTAATAGACTGGATGGAGGCGGATAAAGTTGCAGGACCACTTCTGCGCTCGGCCCTTCCGGCTGGC
TGGTTTATTGCTGATAAATCTGGAGCCGGTGAGCGTGGGTCTCGCGGTATCATTGCAGCACTGGGGCCAG
ATGGTAAGCCCTCCCGTATCGTAGTTATCTACACGACGGGGAGTCAGGCAACTATGGATGAACGAAATAG
ACAGATCGCTGAGATAGGTGCCTCACTGATTAAGCATTGGTAACTGTCAGACCAAGTTTACTCATATATA
CTTTAGATTGATTTAAAACTTCATTTTTAATTTAAAAGGATCTAGGTGAAGATCCTTTTTGATAATCTCA
TGACCAAAATCCCTTAACGTGAGTTTTCGTTCCACTGAGCGTCAGACCCCGTAGAAAAGATCAAAGGATC
TTC
Features (pLannotate 1.2.2; 21 found; start..end, strand, type, name):
      1..589     +  rep_origin     ori: high-copy-number ColE1/pMB1/pBR322/pUC origin of replication
    772..864     +  CDS            lacI (fragment): lac repressor; lacI; The lac repressor binds to the lac operator to inhibit transcription in E. coli. This inhibition can be relieved by adding lactose or isopropyl-β-D-thiogalactopyranoside (IPTG).
    877..898     +  protein_bind   CAP binding site: CAP binding activates transcription in the presence of cAMP. E. coli catabolite activator protein
    913..943     +  promoter       lac promoter: promoter for the E. coli lac operon
    951..967     +  protein_bind   lac operator: The lac repressor binds to the lac operator to inhibit transcription in E. coli. This inhibition can be relieved by adding lactose or isopropyl-β-D-thiogalactopyranoside (IPTG). lac repressor encoded by lacI
   1007..1147    -  repeat_region  AAV2 ITR: inverted terminal repeat of adeno-associated virus serotype 2 inverted
   1162..1230    +  CDS            large T antigen (fragment): large T antigen from SV40 (simian virus 40)
   1253..1374    +  polyA_signal   SV40 poly(A) signal: SV40 polyadenylation signal
   1390..1978    -  misc_feature   WPRE: woodchuck hepatitis virus posttranscriptional regulatory element
   2061..2108    +  protein_bind   FRT: FLP-mediated recombination occurs in the 8-bp core sequence TCTAGAAA (Turan and Bode, 2011). FLP recombinase from the Saccharomyces cerevisiae 2μ plasmid
   2109..2216    -  misc_feature   MCS: pBluescript multiple cloning site
   2293..2340    -  protein_bind   FRT: FLP-mediated recombination occurs in the 8-bp core sequence TCTAGAAA (Turan and Bode, 2011). FLP recombinase from the Saccharomyces cerevisiae 2μ plasmid
   2347..3525    -  promoter       EF-1α promoter: strong constitutive promoter for human elongation factor EF-1α
   3532..3672    +  repeat_region  AAV2 ITR: inverted terminal repeat of adeno-associated virus serotype 2 inverted
   3681..3835    +  CDS            lacZα (fragment): LacZα fragment of β-galactosidase; lacZ fragment
   3841..3892    -  misc_feature   bom (fragment): basis of mobility region from pBR322
   3911..4291    +  rep_origin     M13 ori (sequence partly withheld): M13 bacteriophage origin of replication; arrow indicates direction of (+) strand synthesis
   4367..4416    -  misc_feature   bom (fragment): basis of mobility region from pBR322
   4518..4553    -  CDS            rop (fragment): Rop protein, which maintains plasmids at low copy number; rop
   4648..4752    +  promoter       AmpR promoter: bla
   4753..5613    +  CDS            AmpR: β-lactamase; bla; confers resistance to ampicillin, carbenicillin, and related antibiotics
