[The description below was written by a language model from this plasmid's Addgene catalogue record and pLannotate feature annotations shown in this document.]
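Description:
EF1a-FRT-MCS-WPRE-SV40 - GCH15.1 is an empty pAAV-based cloning vector of about 5.8 kb, intended for building adeno-associated virus genomes in which expression of a chosen gene depends on Flp recombinase. It is propagated in E. coli from a high-copy ColE1/pUC-type origin and selected with ampicillin through the β-lactamase (AmpR) gene and its own promoter. The backbone also carries an M13 phage origin and assorted cloning-vector remnants (fragments of lacI, lacZα, rop and bom, plus the lac promoter/operator region), none of which contribute to the viral payload.

The transfer cassette lies between two AAV2 inverted terminal repeats, which are the cis elements required for replication and packaging of the intervening DNA into AAV particles. Reading in the direction of transcription (the cassette is annotated on the minus strand of the record), it comprises the strong constitutive human EF-1α promoter, an FRT site, a pBluescript-derived multiple cloning site, a second FRT site in the opposite orientation, the WPRE element that enhances transcript stability and expression, and an SV40 polyadenylation signal. Because the annotated FRT sites face each other, Flp would be expected to invert rather than excise the intervening segment. A coding sequence cloned in the antisense orientation would therefore stay silent until Flp flips it into the sense orientation relative to EF-1α. Gaps between the annotated sites may contain additional variant FRT sequences, but the feature table does not identify any.

No insert is present. The vector is meant as a starting point for Flp-dependent AAV expression constructs, such as those used for intersectional or cell-type-restricted expression in Flp-expressing cells.
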