Addgene plasmid #241328: EF1a-FRT-MCS-WPRE-SV40 - GCH15.1
Purpose: (Empty Backbone) AAV cloning vector for Flp dependent expression under the EF1a promoter.
Depositing lab: Kimberly Ritola. Depositing organization: University of North Carolina at Chapel Hill.
Backbone
  Vector backbone: pAAV
  Vector type: AAV ; Cloning Vector
Growth in bacteria
  Bacterial resistance: Ampicillin, 100 μg/mL
  Growth temperature: 37°C
  Growth strain: NEB Stable
  Copy number: High Copy
Gene/Insert
  Gene/Insert name: None
Terms and licenses: Academic/Nonprofit Terms; Industry Terms: Not Available to Industry
How to cite: EF1a-FRT-MCS-WPRE-SV40 - GCH15.1 was a gift from Kimberly Ritola (Addgene plasmid # 241328 ; http://n2t.net/addgene:241328 ; RRID:Addgene_241328)
